Addgene plasmid #10873: p2089 HPV-6b E2
Depositing lab: Peter Howley. Depositing organization: Harvard Medical School. Publication: Transient replication of human papillomavirus DNAs. Del Vecchio AM, Romanczuk H, Howley PM, Baker CC. J Virol. 1992 Oct . 66(10):5949-58. PubMed 1326651.
Backbone
  Vector backbone: pCMV4
  Backbone size w/o insert (bp): 4874
  Vector type: Mammalian Expression
Growth in bacteria
  Bacterial resistance: Ampicillin, 100 μg/mL
  Growth temperature: 37°C
  Growth strain: DH5alpha
  Copy number: High Copy
Gene/Insert
  Gene/Insert name: HPV6b E2 (alt name: HPV6bgp4)
  Species: Human papillomavirus
  Insert size (bp): 1110
  Entrez Gene: E2 (a.k.a. HPV6bgp4)
  Cloning method: Restriction Enzyme; 5′ cloning site BglII (not destroyed); 3′ cloning site XbaI (not destroyed)
  Sequencing primers: 5′ CMV Forward
Terms and licenses: Academic/Nonprofit Terms; Industry Terms: Not Available to Industry
Depositor comments: Wild-type HPV-6b E2 ORF (HPV-6b nucleotides 2723-3830) was cloned into pCMV4. This plasmid will transactivate an E2 responsive promoter.
How to cite: p2089 HPV-6b E2 was a gift from Peter Howley (Addgene plasmid # 10873 ; http://n2t.net/addgene:10873 ; RRID:Addgene_10873)
