[The description below was written by a language model from this plasmid's Addgene catalogue record and pLannotate feature annotations shown in this document.]
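Description:
p2089 HPV-6b E2 is a mammalian expression plasmid built on the pCMV4 backbone that carries the wild-type E2 open reading frame of human papillomavirus type 6b. The roughly 1.1 kb viral fragment was inserted between BglII and XbaI sites, both of which were preserved. In the sequenced record of about 5.9 kb, the E2 coding sequence lies directly downstream of the human cytomegalovirus immediate early enhancer and promoter and is followed by the human growth hormone polyadenylation signal, forming a simple constitutive expression cassette with no annotated epitope tag or reporter. Downstream of this cassette the annotation also finds an SV40 enhancer/early promoter region and a modified SV40 intron, along with remnants of pUC-type cloning sequences (fragments of the multiple cloning site, a T7 promoter, lac promoter/operator elements, and partial lacI and lacZα sequences) that appear to be backbone carry-over rather than functional parts of the payload. No mammalian selection marker is annotated, which fits transient transfection use.

In bacteria the plasmid is maintained at high copy through a ColE1/pUC-type origin and selected with ampicillin via the β-lactamase gene and its native promoter. An f1 bacteriophage origin is also present, which would allow single-stranded DNA production.

E2 is the papillomavirus DNA-binding regulator that cooperates with E1 in initiating viral DNA replication and that activates or represses transcription through E2 response elements in the viral regulatory region. According to the depositor, this plasmid transactivates an E2-responsive promoter, and the associated work concerned transient replication of HPV DNAs. It therefore serves to supply HPV-6b E2 in trans in transfected mammalian cells for reporter transactivation or replication assays.
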