Features (pLannotate 1.2.2; 18 found; start..end, strand, type, name):
    234..613     +  enhancer       CMV enhancer: human cytomegalovirus immediate early enhancer
    615..814     +  promoter       CMV promoter: human cytomegalovirus (CMV) immediate early promoter
    888..1991    +  CDS            E2: VE2_HPV6A - Experimental evidence at protein level: Swiss-Prot protein existence level 1. Plays a role in the initiation of viral DNA replication. A dimer of E2 interacts with a dimer of E1 in order to improve specificity of E1 DNA binding activity. Once the complex recognizes and binds DNA at specific sites, the E2 dimer is removed from DNA. E2 also regulates viral transcription through binding to the E2RE response element (5'-ACCNNNNNNGGT-3') present in multiple copies in the regulatory regions of the viral genome. Activates or represses transcription depending on E2RE's position with regard
   2012..2634    +  polyA_signal   hGH poly(A) signal: human growth hormone polyadenylation signal
   2663..2992    +  promoter       SV40 promoter: SV40 enhancer and early promoter
   3031..3127    +  intron         SV40 intron: modified SV40 intron with splice donor and acceptor sites
   3164..3180    -  misc_feature   MCS (fragment): pUC18/19 multiple cloning site
   3187..3203    -  misc_feature   MCS (fragment): pUC18/19 multiple cloning site
   3204..3222    -  promoter       T7 promoter: promoter for bacteriophage T7 RNA polymerase
   3260..3276    -  protein_bind   lac operator: The lac repressor binds to the lac operator to inhibit transcription in E. coli. This inhibition can be relieved by adding lactose or isopropyl-β-D-thiogalactopyranoside (IPTG). lac repressor encoded by lacI
   3284..3314    -  promoter       lac promoter: promoter for the E. coli lac operon
   3329..3350    -  protein_bind   CAP binding site: CAP binding activates transcription in the presence of cAMP. E. coli catabolite activator protein
   3363..3455    -  CDS            lacI (fragment): lac repressor; lacI; The lac repressor binds to the lac operator to inhibit transcription in E. coli. This inhibition can be relieved by adding lactose or isopropyl-β-D-thiogalactopyranoside (IPTG).
   3638..4226    -  rep_origin     ori: high-copy-number ColE1/pMB1/pBR322/pUC origin of replication
   4397..5257    -  CDS            AmpR: β-lactamase; bla; confers resistance to ampicillin, carbenicillin, and related antibiotics
   5258..5362    -  promoter       AmpR promoter: bla
   5389..5817    +  rep_origin     f1 ori (sequence partly withheld): f1 bacteriophage origin of replication; arrow indicates direction of (+) strand synthesis
   5848..74      -  CDS            lacZα (fragment) (across the origin): LacZα fragment of β-galactosidase; lacZ fragment
>Addgene plasmid #10873 | p2089 HPV-6b E2 | addgene full sequence | sequence record 189779 | Addgene NGS Result
ATGTGCTGCAAGGCGATTAAGTTGGGTAACGCCAGGGTTTTCCCAGTCACGACGTTGTAAAACGACGGCC
AGTGCCAAGCTGATCTATACATTGAATCAATATTGGCAATTAGCCATATTAGTCATTGGTTATATAGCAT
AAATCAATATTGGCTATTGGCCATTGCATACGTTGTATCTATATCATAATATGTACATTTATATTGGCTC
ATGTCCAATATGACCGCCATGTTGACATTGATTATTGACTAGTTATTAATAGTAATCAATTACGGGGTCA
TTAGTTCATAGCCCATATATGGAGTTCCGCGTTACATAACTTACGGTAAATGGCCCGCCTGGCTGACCGC
CCAACGACCCCCGCCCATTGACGTCAATAATGACGTATGTTCCCATAGTAACGCCAATAGGGACTTTCCA
TTGACGTCAATGGGTGGAGTATTTACGGTAAACTGCCCACTTGGCAGTACATCAAGTGTATCATATGCCA
AGTCCGCCCCCTATTGACGTCAATGACGGTAAATGGCCCGCCTGGCATTATGCCCAGTACATGACCTTAC
GGGACTTTCCTACTTGGCAGTACATCTACGTATTAGTCATCGCTATTACCATGGTGATGCGGTTTTGGCA
GTACACCAATGGGCGTGGATAGCGGTTTGACTCACGGGGATTTCCAAGTCTCCACCCCATTGACGTCAAT
GGGAGTTTGTTTTGGCACCAAAATCAACGGGACTTTCCAAAATGTCGTAATAACCCCGCCCCGTTGACGC
AAATGGGCGGTAGGCGTGTACGGTGGGAGGTCTATATAAGCAGAGCTCGTTTAGTGAACCGTCAGAATTG
TTTTTATTTTTAATTTTCTTTCAAATACTTCCATCGAATTCAGATCTATGGAAGCAATAGCCAAGCGTTT
AGATGCGTGCCAGGAACAGTTGTTAGAACTTTATGAAGAAAACAGTACTGACCTACACAAACATGTATTG
CATTGGAAATGCATGAGACATGAAAGTGTATTATTATATAAAGCAAAACAAATGGGCCTAAGCCACATAG
GAATGCAAGTAGTGCCACCATTAAAGGTGTCCGAAGCAAAAGGACATAATGCCATTGAAATGCAAATGCA
TTTAGAATCATTATTAAGGACTGAGTATAGTATGGAACCGTGGACATTACAAGAAACAAGTTATGAAATG
TGGCAAACACCACCTAAACGCTGTTTTAAAAAACGGGGCAAAACTGTAGAAGTTAAATTTGATGGCTGTG
CAAACAATACAATGGATTATGTGGTATGGACAGATGTGTATGTGCAGGACAATGACACCTGGGTAAAGGT
GCATAGTATGGTAGATGCTAAGGGTATATATTACACATGTGGACAATTTAAAACATATTATGTAAACTTT
GTAAAAGAGGCAGAAAAGTATGGGAGCACCAAACATTGGGAAGTATGTTATGGCAGCACAGTTATATGTT
CTCCTGCATCTGTATCTAGCACTACACAAGAAGTATCCATTCCTGAATCTACTACATACACCCCCGCACA
GACCTCCACCCTTGTGTCCTCAAGCACCAAGGAAGACGCAGTGCAAACGCCGCCTAGGAAACGAGCACGA
GGAGTCCAACAGTCCCCTTGCAACGCCTTGTGTGTGGCCCACATTGGACCCGTGGACAGTGGAAACCACA
ACCTCATCACTAACAATCACGACCAGCACCAAAGACGGAACAACAGTAACAGTTCAGCTACGCCTATAGT
GCAATTTCAAGGTGAATCCAATTGTTTAAAGTGTTTTAGATATAGGCTAAATGACAGACACAGACATTTA
TTTGATTTAATATCATCAACGTGGCACTGGGCCTCCTCAAAGGCACCACATAAACATGCCATTGTAACTG
TAACATATGATAGTGAGGAACAAAGGCAACAGTTTTTAGATGTTGTAAAAATACCCCCTACCATTAGCCA
CAAACTGGGATTTATGTCACTGCACCTATTGTAATTTGTCTAGAGGATCCCGGGTGGCATCCCTGTGACC
CCTCCCCAGTGCCTCTCCTGGCCCTGGAAGTTGCCACTCCAGTGCCCACCAGCCTTGTCCTAATAAAATT
AAGTTGCATCATTTTGTCTGACTAGGTGTCCTTCTATAATATTATGGGGTGGAGGGGGGTGGTATGGAGC
AAGGGGCAAGTTGGGAAGACAACCTGTAGGGCCTGCGGGGTCTATTGGGAACCAAGCTGGAGTGCAGTGG
CACAATCTTGGCTCACTGCAATCTCCGCCTCCTGGGTTCAAGCGATTCTCCTGCCTCAGCCTCCCGAGTT
GTTGGGATTCCAGGCATGCATGACCAGGCTCAGCTAATTTTTGTTTTTTTGGTAGAGACGGGGTTTCACC
ATATTGGCCAGGCTGGTCTCCAACTCCTAATCTCAGGTGATCTACCCACCTTGGCCTCCCAAATTGCTGG
GATTACAGGCGTGAACCACTGCTCCCTTCCCTGTCCTTCTGATTTTAAAATAACTATACCAGCAGGAGGA
CGTCCAGACACAGCATAGGCTACCTGGCCATGCCCAACCGGTGGGACATTTGAGTTGCTTGCTTGGCACT
GTCCTCTCATGCGTTGGGTCCACTCAGTAGATGCCTGTTGAATTGGGTACGCGGCCAGCTTGGCTGTGGA
ATGTGTGTCAGTTAGGGTGTGGAAAGTCCCCAGGCTCCCCAGCAGGCAGAAGTATGCAAAGCATGCATCT
CAATTAGTCAGCAACCAGGTGTGGAAAGTCCCCAGGCTCCCCAGCAGGCAGAAGTATGCAAAGCATGCAT
CTCAATTAGTCAGCAACCATAGTCCCGCCCCTAACTCCGCCCATCCCGCCCCTAACTCCGCCCAGTTCCG
CCCATTCTCCGCCCCATGGCTGACTAATTTTTTTTATTTATGCAGAGGCCGAGGCCGCCTCGGCCTCTGA
GCTATTCCAGAAGTAGTGAGGAGGCTTTTTTGGAGGCCTAGGCTTTTGCAAAAAGCTCCTCGAGGAACTG
AAAAACCAGAAAGTTAACTGGTAAGTTTAGTCTTTTTGTCTTTTATTTCAGGTCCCGGATCCGGTGGTGG
TGCAAATCAAAGAACTGCTCCTCAGTGGATGTTGCCTTTACTTCTAGGCCTGTACGGAAGTGTTACTTCT
GCTCTAAAAGCTGCTGCAGGTCGACTCTAGGGCCGCGTACCGAGCTCGAATTCCCTATAGTGAGTCGTAT
TAAATTCGTAATCATGTCATAGCTGTTTCCTGTGTGAAATTGTTATCCGCTCACAATTCCACACAACATA
CGAGCCGGAAGCATAAAGTGTAAAGCCTGGGGTGCCTAATGAGTGAGCTAACTCACATTAATTGCGTTGC
GCTCACTGCCCGCTTTCCAGTCGGGAAACCTGTCGTGCCAGCTGCATTAATGAATCGGCCAACGCGCGGG
GAGAGGCGGTTTGCGTATTGGGCGCTCTTCCGCTTCCTCGCTCACTGACTCGCTGCGCTCGGTCGTTCGG
CTGCGGCGAGCGGTATCAGCTCACTCAAAGGCGGTAATACGGTTATCCACAGAATCAGGGGATAACGCAG
GAAAGAACATGTGAGCAAAAGGCCAGCAAAAGGCCAGGAACCGTAAAAAGGCCGCGTTGCTGGCGTTTTT
CCATAGGCTCCGCCCCCCTGACGAGCATCACAAAAATCGACGCTCAAGTCAGAGGTGGCGAAACCCGACA
GGACTATAAAGATACCAGGCGTTTCCCCCTGGAAGCTCCCTCGTGCGCTCTCCTGTTCCGACCCTGCCGC
TTACCGGATACCTGTCCGCCTTTCTCCCTTCGGGAAGCGTGGCGCTTTCTCATAGCTCACGCTGTAGGTA
TCTCAGTTCGGTGTAGGTCGTTCGCTCCAAGCTGGGCTGTGTGCACGAACCCCCCGTTCAGCCCGACCGC
TGCGCCTTATCCGGTAACTATCGTCTTGAGTCCAACCCGGTAAGACACGACTTATCGCCACTGGCAGCAG
CCACTGGTAACAGGATTAGCAGAGCGAGGTATGTAGGCGGTGCTACAGAGTTCTTGAAGTGGTGGCCTAA
CTACGGCTACACTAGAAGAACAGTATTTGGTATCTGCGCTCTGCTGAAGCCAGTTACCTTCGGAAAAAGA
GTTGGTAGCTCTTGATCCGGCAAACAAACCACCGCTGGTAGCGGTGGTTTTTTTGTTTGCAAGCAGCAGA
TTACGCGCAGAAAAAAAGGATCTCAAGAAGATCCTTTGATCTTTTCTACGGGGTCTGACGCTCAGTGGAA
CGAAAACTCACGTTAAGGGATTTTGGTCATGAGATTATCAAAAAGGATCTTCACCTAGATCCTTTTAAAT
TAAAAATGAAGTTTTAAATCAATCTAAAGTATATATGAGTAAACTTGGTCTGACAGTTACCAATGCTTAA
TCAGTGAGGCACCTATCTCAGCGATCTGTCTATTTCGTTCATCCATAGTTGCCTGACTCCCCGTCGTGTA
GATAACTACGATACGGGAGGGCTTACCATCTGGCCCCAGTGCTGCAATGATACCGCGAGACCCACGCTCA
CCGGCTCCAGATTTATCAGCAATAAACCAGCCAGCCGGAAGGGCCGAGCGCAGAAGTGGTCCTGCAACTT
TATCCGCCTCCATCCAGTCTATTAATTGTTGCCGGGAAGCTAGAGTAAGTAGTTCGCCAGTTAATAGTTT
GCGCAACGTTGTTGCCATTGCTACAGGCATCGTGGTGTCACGCTCGTCGTTTGGTATGGCTTCATTCAGC
TCCGGTTCCCAACGATCAAGGCGAGTTACATGATCCCCCATGTTGTGCAAAAAAGCGGTTAGCTCCTTCG
GTCCTCCGATCGTTGTCAGAAGTAAGTTGGCCGCAGTGTTATCACTCATGGTTATGGCAGCACTGCATAA
TTCTCTTACTGTCATGCCATCCGTAAGATGCTTTTCTGTGACTGGTGAGTACTCAACCAAGTCATTCTGA
GAATAGTGTATGCGGCGACCGAGTTGCTCTTGCCCGGCGTCAATACGGGATAATACCGCGCCACATAGCA
GAACTTTAAAAGTGCTCATCATTGGAAAACGTTCTTCGGGGCGAAAACTCTCAAGGATCTTACCGCTGTT
GAGATCCAGTTCGATGTAACCCACTCGTGCACCCAACTGATCTTCAGCATCTTTTACTTTCACCAGCGTT
TCTGGGTGAGCAAAAACAGGAAGGCAAAATGCCGCAAAAAAGGGAATAAGGGCGACACGGAAATGTTGAA
TACTCATACTCTTCCTTTTTCAATATTATTGAAGCATTTATCAGGGTTATTGTCTCATGAGCGGATACAT
ATTTGAATGTATTTAGAAAAATAAACAAATAGGGGTTCCGCGCACATTTCCCCGAAAAGTGCCACCTG
[124 nt withheld, positions 5389-5512]
C
[91 nt withheld, positions 5514-5604]
A
[49 nt withheld, positions 5606-5654]
CCTTTGACGTTGGAGTCCACGTTCTTT
[37 nt withheld, positions 5682-5718]
ACCCTATCTCGGTCTATTCTTTTGATTTATAAGGGATTTTGCCGATTTCGGCCTATTGGTTAAAAAATGA
GCTGATTTAACAAAAATTTAACGCGAATTTTAACAAAATATTAACGCTTACAATTTCCATTCGCCATTCA
GGCTGCGCAACTGTTGGGAAGGGCGATCGGTGCGGGCCTCTTCGCTATTACGCCAGCTGGCGAAAGGGGG
