>Addgene plasmid #10873 | p2089 HPV-6b E2 | addgene partial sequence | sequence record 39860 | CMV-F 5'-CGCAAATGGGCGGTAGGCGTG-3'
GAACCGTCAGAATTGTTTTTATTTTTAATTTTCTTTCAAATACTTCCATCGAATTCAGATCTATGGAAGC
AATAGCCAAGCGTTTAGATGCGTGCCAGGAACAGTTGTTAGAACTTTATGAAGAAAACAGTACTGACCTA
CACAAACATGTATTGCATTGGAAATGCATGAGACATGAAAGTGTATTATTATATAAAGCAAAACAAATGG
GCCTAAGCCACATAGGAATGCAAGTAGTGCCACCATTAAAGGTGTCCGAAGCAAAAGGACATAATGCCAT
TGAAATGCAAATGCATTTAGAATCATTATTAAGGACTGAGTATAGTATGGAACCGTGGACATTACAAGAA
ACAAGTTATGAAATGTGGCAAACACCACCTAAACGCTGTTTTAAAAAACGGGGCAAAACTGTAGAAGTTA
AATTTGATGGCTGTGCAAACAATACAATGGATTATGTGGTATGGACAGATGTGTATGTGCAGGACAATGA
CACCTGGGTAAAGGTGCATAGTATGGTAGATGCTAAGGGTATATATTACACATGTGGACAATTTAAAACA
TATTATGTAAACTTTGTAAAAGAGGCAGAAAAGTATGGGAGCACCAAACATTGGGAAGTATGTTATGGCA
GCACAGTTATATGTTCTCCTGCATCTGTT
